>Addgene plasmid #209281 | pBJ077_zACNE20_E1b_2xLyn_mCherry | addgene full sequence | sequence record 414384 | Addgene NGS Result
TCTATCAAGACTAATACACCTCTTCCCGCATCGGCTGCCTGTGAGAGGCTTTTCAGCACTGCAGGATTGC
TTTTCAGCCCCAAAAGAGCTAGGCTTGACACTAACAATTTTGAGAATCAGCTTCTACTGAAGTTAAATCT
GAGGTTTTACAACTTTGAGTAGCGTGTACTGGCATTAGATTGTCTGTCTTATAGTTTGATAATTAAATAC
AAACAGTTCTAAAGCAGGATAAAACCTTGTATGCATTTCATTTAATGTTTTTTGAGATTAAAAGCTTAAA
CAAGAATCTCTAGTTTTCTTTCTTGCTTTTACTTTTACTTCCTTAATACTCAAGTACAATTTTAATGGAG
TACTTTTTTACTTTTACTCAAGTAAGATTCTAGCCAGATACTTTTACTTTTAATTGAGTAAAATTTTCCC
TAAGTACTTGTACTTTCACTTGAGTAAAATTTTTGAGTACTTTTTACACCTCTGTCAAGAACTCCTGGAC
AAACCTCTGACCTGTGTGGAACAGAGTGGATATGGGTGTCTGAACAGATATTCACGTCTTTTGCAGATCA
GAGGGCATTTCTGGTGTTGTGCAATGACCTGGGTCCAACAGGTAGGCGTACTCGTATCCAAGAGCATTGT
TGGACAGGAGGTAGTCTCCATTCCTATAAAGAGGAAGGAATGGCACCATGTAGTAGCCGTCATTGTGGCC
AATTGGTGCATTGGTACGTGGGTAGATGGACCGGGGAGGCTGATGAGTTCTTAGCCAGCGCTCAAAGATG
CTAGAAATGATGTAAGAAACAAATATGCAAGATGAAAGTTAAGATAAGATAAAAAATTAAACAAATAAAT
GCAATTATGTTTTGTGTTTCTATTCCACCAATAATAACCTCACGCAGTAAAGCCACCAGATTATTTTTTG
TTCTTTGCTCTGCAGGGCAACCAAACTCTAACAATTGATCTCAATTGATCTTTCGCTGCTCATCCAAGTA
CATTCACAAACTTCACTAATTGTAGCAGCTATAAACAACAGATTGTATGAACTTTGTCAAAAACTGTGCA
GTCTAATGTCATGACGTGTTTGTTACCTGTCAATGAAAGCATGGTGAAGGAGGAAGATGGGGTCGTTGGC
TGAGCCCTGGACTGAGGACATTGAGCCGTTCATGAAGACATGCAGCGCATTGTGCATGGTGCTCTGGCCT
TGCACAGCCATGCCTGTTTCTGGGCTGGCAAAACCTACAAAGAAAAGAAGCAGGTGAAGAAGTTACAGTT
TCAATCAAGATAACAGCAAAACAAGGCTAATTAAAAGACAGCAAAAAAAGGAGATGTAAAATATAGCTAT
TGATTTTCTTTACTTTTCTTTACGTAGGCAAATGTGACTTAAGTGTGTTGTTGTATCCCCCCCCCCCCCC
AGTTTTTTATGTATGCATTTAATCATTTCTGTAATGAATCTGTGGAAATTATTTCTTATTTTGACTACCA
ATCAATCAATCAATCAATCAATCAATCAATCAATCAATCAATCAATCAATCAATCAATCAATCAATCAAT
CAATCTACCAACCAACCAACCAACCAACGACTGTATATGAGAACTGTAATGAGTGACCTCCTCCTTCTAG
TGATCCAAACAGGAAGAAGCTCCAAATGGCATGAATGCTCCAGTGGTGGCATTCATATTAAAATCTTTAT
TTAACATGTACTTGTTAATCATAATTTCTGTAATAACTTTTCTTTTCTGTAGCCCAAGTTGTTGATATTA
TAAACTGACCAACCAGATGCCTTAATAAAAGTATGTGCTCTCACATCCAACGTTCAAAACGTTTGACAGA
TTTTGTGCAGCCCGCTTTCAAGTGGTAGGCTGTGGACTTCCAACAAGCTTACTTCTGATTGGTTAGAGGG
GTTGCCATAGGAACGGTGACTCAGACTCGACGCATCTCGGCTCTTTCTTGCTTATTGGCAACGTCTAGCT
CCAACACGGCGATGTCCATACAGTGAAAAATGGCAACTGAATTAACTTCATTTTGTTGGAGCCAGAAGTA
AGTCATTTTGAATGGGTGACGTAACACTCACTCGGTCCAGTTCTCAAATACAGTCAACAAGTACTATTAC
ATAATAATAGTGTGTACTACTATTACATATTATTGTAATAATGTCTGTTAAACACAGTCATAATTGAAAA
AAAACAACTAAAACATTTATTCAAGGGTAAAGACAAATGCAGACAAATACAGAAAAGATTTAAAATAGCA
GTAGAAAATGGCAAACGGGCTTATTCATCCAAGTTTTCAGCACTTGTACAGGTGGGTAATTCCTACTATT
TGGTACCCAATTCGCCCTATAGTGAGTCGTATTACGCGCGCTCACTGGCCGTCGTTTTACAACGTCGTGA
CTGGGAAAACCCTGGCGTTACCCAACTTAATCGCCTTGCAGCACATCCCCCTTTCGCCAGCTGGCGTAAT
AGCGAAGAGGCCCGCACCGATCGCCCTTCCCAACAGTTGCGCAGCCTGAATGGCGAATGGG
[124 nt withheld, positions 2512-2635]
C
[91 nt withheld, positions 2637-2727]
A
[49 nt withheld, positions 2729-2777]
CCTTTGACGTTGGAGTCCACGTTCTTT
[37 nt withheld, positions 2805-2841]
ACCCTATCTCGGTCTATTCTTTTGATTTATAAGGGATTTTGCCGATTTCGGCCTATTGGTTAAAAAATGA
GCTGATTTAACAAAAATTTAACGCGAATTTTAACAAAATATTAACGCTTACAATTTAGGTGGCACTTTTC
GGGGAAATGTGCGCGGAACCCCTATTTGTTTATTTTTCTAAATACATTCAAATATGTATCCGCTCATGAG
ACAATAACCCTGATAAATGCTTCAATAATATTGAAAAAGGAAGAGTATGAGTATTCAACATTTCCGTGTC
GCCCTTATTCCCTTTTTTGCGGCATTTTGCCTTCCTGTTTTTGCTCACCCAGAAACGCTGGTGAAAGTAA
AAGATGCTGAAGATCAGTTGGGTGCACGAGTGGGTTACATCGAACTGGATCTCAACAGCGGTAAGATCCT
TGAGAGTTTTCGCCCCGAAGAACGTTTTCCAATGATGAGCACTTTTAAAGTTCTGCTATGTGGCGCGGTA
TTATCCCGTATTGACGCCGGGCAAGAGCAACTCGGTCGCCGCATACACTATTCTCAGAATGACTTGGTTG
AGTACTCACCAGTCACAGAAAAGCATCTTACGGATGGCATGACAGTAAGAGAATTATGCAGTGCTGCCAT
AACCATGAGTGATAACACTGCGGCCAACTTACTTCTGACAACGATCGGAGGACCGAAGGAGCTAACCGCT
TTTTTGCACAACATGGGGGATCATGTAACTCGCCTTGATCGTTGGGAACCGGAGCTGAATGAAGCCATAC
CAAACGACGAGCGTGACACCACGATGCCTGTAGCAATGGCAACAACGTTGCGCAAACTATTAACTGGCGA
ACTACTTACTCTAGCTTCCCGGCAACAATTAATAGACTGGATGGAGGCGGATAAAGTTGCAGGACCACTT
CTGCGCTCGGCCCTTCCGGCTGGCTGGTTTATTGCTGATAAATCTGGAGCCGGTGAGCGTGGGTCTCGCG
GTATCATTGCAGCACTGGGGCCAGATGGTAAGCCCTCCCGTATCGTAGTTATCTACACGACGGGGAGTCA
GGCAACTATGGATGAACGAAATAGACAGATCGCTGAGATAGGTGCCTCACTGATTAAGCATTGGTAACTG
TCAGACCAAGTTTACTCATATATACTTTAGATTGATTTAAAACTTCATTTTTAATTTAAAAGGATCTAGG
TGAAGATCCTTTTTGATAATCTCATGACCAAAATCCCTTAACGTGAGTTTTCGTTCCACTGAGCGTCAGA
CCCCGTAGAAAAGATCAAAGGATCTTCTTGAGATCCTTTTTTTCTGCGCGTAATCTGCTGCTTGCAAACA
AAAAAACCACCGCTACCAGCGGTGGTTTGTTTGCCGGATCAAGAGCTACCAACTCTTTTTCCGAAGGTAA
CTGGCTTCAGCAGAGCGCAGATACCAAATACTGTTCTTCTAGTGTAGCCGTAGTTAGGCCACCACTTCAA
GAACTCTGTAGCACCGCCTACATACCTCGCTCTGCTAATCCTGTTACCAGTGGCTGCTGCCAGTGGCGAT
AAGTCGTGTCTTACCGGGTTGGACTCAAGACGATAGTTACCGGATAAGGCGCAGCGGTCGGGCTGAACGG
GGGGTTCGTGCACACAGCCCAGCTTGGAGCGAACGACCTACACCGAACTGAGATACCTACAGCGTGAGCT
ATGAGAAAGCGCCACGCTTCCCGAAGGGAGAAAGGCGGACAGGTATCCGGTAAGCGGCAGGGTCGGAACA
GGAGAGCGCACGAGGGAGCTTCCAGGGGGAAACGCCTGGTATCTTTATAGTCCTGTCGGGTTTCGCCACC
TCTGACTTGAGCGTCGATTTTTGTGATGCTCGTCAGGGGGGCGGAGCCTATGGAAAAACGCCAGCAACGC
GGCCTTTTTACGGTTCCTGGCCTTTTGCTGGCCTTTTGCTCACATGTTCTTTCCTGCGTTATCCCCTGAT
TCTGTGGATAACCGTATTACCGCCTTTGAGTGAGCTGATACCGCTCGCCGCAGCCGAACGACCGAGCGCA
GCGAGTCAGTGAGCGAGGAAGCGGAAGAGCGCCCAATACGCAAACCGCCTCTCCCCGCGCGTTGGCCGAT
TCATTAATGCAGCTGGCACGACAGGTTTCCCGACTGGAAAGCGGGCAGTGAGCGCAACGCAATTAATGTG
AGTTAGCTCACTCATTAGGCACCCCAGGCTTTACACTTTATGCTTCCGGCTCGTATGTTGTGTGGAATTG
TGAGCGGATAACAATTTCACACAGGAAACAGCTATGACCATGATTACGCCAAGCGCGCAATTAACCCTCA
CTAAAGGGAACAAAAGCTGGAGCTCCACCGCGGTGGCGGCCGCTCTAGAACTAGTGGATCTGCTGGGCTT
GCTGAAGGTAGGGGGTCAAGAACCAGAGGTGTAAAGTACTTGAGTAATTTTACTTGATTACTGTACTTAA
GTATTATTTTTGGGGATTTTTACTTTACTTGAGTACAATTAAAAATCAATACTTTTACTTTTACTTAATT
ACATTTTTTTAGAAAAAAAAGTACTTTTTACTCCTTACAATTTTATTTACAGTCAAAAAGTACTTATTTT
TTGGAGATCACTTCATTCTATTTTCCCTTGCTATTACCAAACCAATTGAATTGCGCTGATGCCCAGTTTA
ATTTAAATGTTATTTATTCTGCCTATGAAAATCGTTTTCACATTATATGAAATTGGTCAGACATGTTCAT
TGGTCCTTTGGAAGTGACGTCATGTCACATCTATTACCACAATGCACAGCACCTTGACCTGGAAATTAGG
GAAATTATAACAGTCAATCAGTGGAAGAAAATGGAGGAAGTATGTGATTCATCAGCAGCTGCGAGCAGCA
CAGTCCAAAATCAGCCACAGGATCAAGAGCACCCGTGGCCGTATCTTCGGATCTGATCTAGAGGATCATA
ATCAGCCATACCACATTTGTAGAGGTTTTACTTGCTTTAAAAAACCTCCCACACCTCCCCCTGAACCTGA
AACATAAAATGAATGCAATTGTTGTTGTTAACTTGTTTATTGCAGCTTATAATGGTTACAAATAAAGCAA
TAGCATCACAAATTTCACAAATAAAGCATTTTTTTCACTGCATTCTAGTTGTGGTTTGTCCAAACTCATC
AATGTATCTTATCATGTCTGGATCATCATCGATGAATTAATTCGAGCTTCACTTGTACAGCTCGTCCATG
CCGCCGGTGGAGTGGCGGCCCTCGGCGCGTTCGTACTGTTCCACGATGGTGTAGTCCTCGTTGTGGGAAA
GGATGTCCAACTTGATGTCGACGTTGTAGGCGCCGGGCAGCTGCACGGGCTTCTTGGCCTTGTAGGTGGT
CTTGACCTCAGCGTCGTAGTGGCCGCCGTCCTTCAGCTTCAGCCTCTGCTTGATCTCGCCCTTCAGGGCG
CCGTCCTCGGGGTACATCCGCTCAGTGGAGGCCTCCCAGCCCATGGTACGACACTGCATTACGGGGCCGT
CGGAGGGGAAGTTGGTGCCGCGCAGCTTCACCTTGTAGATGAACTCGCCGTCCTGCAGGGAGGAGTCCTG
GGTCACGGTCACCACGCCGCCGTCCTCGAAGTTCATCACGCGCTCCCAATTGAAGCCCTCGGGGAAGGAC
AGCTTCAAGTAGTCGGGGATGTCGGCGGGGTGCTTCACGTAGGCCTTGGAGCCGTACATGAACTGAGGGG
ACAGGATGTCCCAGGCGAAGGGCAGGGGGCCACCCTTGGTCACCTTCAGCTTGGCGGTCTGGGTGCCCTC
GTAGGGGCGGCCCTCGCCCTCGCCCTCGATCTCGAACTCGTGGCCGTTCACGGAGCCCTCCATGTGCACC
TTGAAGCGCATGAACTCCTTGATGATGGCCATGTTATCCTCCTCGCCCTTGCTCACCATTGCTGCACCTG
CACCTCCAGCTGGCGCTCCCTCGTCGTCGTTCAGGTTGTCCTTGCGCTTGCTCTTGATGCAGCCCATGGC
GGCCTCGTCGTCGTTCAGGTTGTCCTTGCGCTTGCTCTTGATGCAGCCCATGGTGGCGACCGGTGGATCC
GTCGAGGAATTCTTTGCCAAAATGATGAGACAGCACAACAACCAGCACGTTGCCCAGGAGCTGTAGGAAA
GAGAAGAAGGCATGAACATGGTTAGCAGAGGGGCCCGGTTTGGACTCAGAGTATTTTATCCTCATCTCAA
ACAGTGTATATCATTGTAACCATAAAGAGAAAGGCAGGATGATGACCAGGGTGTAGTTGTTTCTACCAAT
AAGAATATTTCCACGCCAGCCAGAATTTATATGCAGAAATATTCTACCTTATCATTTAATTATAACAATT
GTTCTCTAAAACTGTGCTGAAGTACAATATAATATACCCTGATTGCCTTGAAAAAAAAGTGATTAGAGAA
AGTACTTACAATCTGACAAATAAACAAAAGTGAATTTAAAAATTCGTTACAAATGCAAGCTAAAGTTTAA
CGAAAAAGTTACAGAAAATGAAAAGAAAATAAGAGGAGACAATGGTTGTCAACAGAGTAGAAAGTGAAAG
AAACAAAATTATCATGAGGGTCCATGGTGATACAAGGGACATCTTCCCATTCTAAACAACACCCTGAAAA
CTTTGCCCCCTCCATATAACATGAATTTTACAATAGCGAAAAAGAAAGAACAATCAAGGGTCCCCAAACT
CACCCTGAAGTTCTCAGGATCGGTCGAAATTCGTGTGGAGGAGCTCAAAGTGAGGCTGAGACGCGATGGG
ATCCATTATATACCCTCTAGAGTCGAGAGATCTTGATATCACCACTTTGTACAAGAAAGCTGGGTGTGGT
AGAAAGTAATACAGGTTTGGATTGAAGTAAGGGTGGATACAAGATGACTCAATTTTGGCTGAATCTTCCC
TTAAATCATCAATACATTTGCCATCCTACATGCCTAATCAAATCCAGAGGTTTTCAGAGTTTGGGAAAAC
TGCTGATTGCATCCTTATCCCATCCTTCCTCTTCCTCACTGTGCCGTATAGCTGTGCCCTGTCTATCAGT
TCGGGCCATGGAAGAGCGTGTCACCCAGTCACTCAGGGGCTCAGATAGGCCTGGCTCCCTGCTAGTCCTG
GGACGTGGCTTATCAGGCAGGCCTGGCTCCATTTGAGGGGGAGTGGGCCGACAGCGGCTCCACAGCAGGC
CTGAGCGCCACCACCCACCATCCCAAAAAAATACTGATAACACAAATCAGCGAGTGTGTGAGACACAGGA
GTTCCCATTTCGCTTATAGTTTCCACAACAATGTTAAGCAGCAAACCGAAAAGCTGACATATTGGGGTGA
TTTCTGAAGGATCATGTGGCACTGAAGACTAGAGTAATGGTGCTAAAAATGCAGATTTGCCTGAATAGCT
TAAAAACTGGCAATAGTTTAAGGACAAATCCTCACTTTTACCAGCCTATTATTAAGATATTGGCTGATTA
TTGGTAGTTATGAAGCACATATTCTGCAAGATCTTACTCTACATCCATAATCCTCTTCAATACCGAAACT
TAACCTACGTATTTAACATTTACATTCTCACTCTGCGAGCCTGCTTTTTTGTACAAACTTGTGATATCCT
CGAGGGCCCATCTGGCCTGTGTTTCAGACACCAGGGAGTCTCTGCTCACGTTTCCTGCTATTTGCAGCCT
C
Features (pLannotate 1.2.2; 19 found; start..end, strand, type, name):
   2326..2344    -  promoter       T7 promoter: promoter for bacteriophage T7 RNA polymerase
   2352..2507    +  CDS            lacZα (fragment): LacZα fragment of β-galactosidase; lacZ fragment
   2512..2940    +  rep_origin     f1 ori (sequence partly withheld): f1 bacteriophage origin of replication; arrow indicates direction of (+) strand synthesis
   2993..3097    +  promoter       AmpR promoter: bla
   3098..3958    +  CDS            AmpR: β-lactamase; bla; confers resistance to ampicillin, carbenicillin, and related antibiotics
   4129..4717    +  rep_origin     ori: high-copy-number ColE1/pMB1/pBR322/pUC origin of replication
   4900..4992    +  CDS            lacI (fragment): lac repressor; lacI; The lac repressor binds to the lac operator to inhibit transcription in E. coli. This inhibition can be relieved by adding lactose or isopropyl-β-D-thiogalactopyranoside (IPTG).
   5005..5026    +  protein_bind   CAP binding site: CAP binding activates transcription in the presence of cAMP. E. coli catabolite activator protein
   5041..5071    +  promoter       lac promoter: promoter for the E. coli lac operon
   5079..5095    +  protein_bind   lac operator: The lac repressor binds to the lac operator to inhibit transcription in E. coli. This inhibition can be relieved by adding lactose or isopropyl-β-D-thiogalactopyranoside (IPTG). lac repressor encoded by lacI
   5140..5158    +  promoter       T3 promoter: promoter for bacteriophage T3 RNA polymerase
   5171..5211    +  misc_feature   MCS (fragment): pBluescript multiple cloning site
   5775..5858    +  CDS            large T antigen (fragment): large T antigen from SV40 (simian virus 40)
   5881..6015    +  polyA_signal   SV40 poly(A) signal: SV40 polyadenylation signal
   6043..6750    -  CDS            mCherry2: mCherry2 is a basic (constitutively fluorescent) red fluorescent protein published in 2017, derived from Discosoma sp.. It has very low acid sensitivity.
   6962..7534    -  intron         β-globin intron: intron from rabbit β-globin gene
   7603..7620    -  promoter       minP (fragment): minimal TATA-box promoter with low basal activity
   7642..7666    +  protein_bind   attB2: mutant version of attB; recombination site for the Gateway® BP reaction BP Clonase™
   8409..8433    -  protein_bind   attB1: mutant version of attB; recombination site for the Gateway® BP reaction BP Clonase™
