[The description below was written by a language model from this plasmid's Addgene catalogue record and pLannotate feature annotations shown in this document.]
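Description:
pBJ077_zACNE20_E1b_2xLyn_mCherry is a zebrafish expression plasmid of about 8.5 kb designed to label cell membranes in the embryonic heart with a red fluorescent protein. It is propagated in E. coli as a high-copy plasmid. The feature table shows a pBluescript-type bacterial backbone with a ColE1/pUC origin, an f1 phage origin, the β-lactamase gene for ampicillin selection, and remnants of the lacZα/lac promoter region flanked by T3 and T7 promoters.

The expression cassette lies on the reverse strand. At its upstream end, a segment of roughly 740 bp bounded by attB1 and attB2 Gateway recombination scars has no annotation. From its position, this segment presumably holds the zACNE20 enhancer named in the record, although the table does not label it. It is followed by a minimal TATA-box promoter fragment, consistent with the E1b minimal promoter in the construct name. Such a promoter has little basal activity, so it relies on the adjacent enhancer for tissue-specific transcription. A rabbit β-globin intron sits between the promoter and the coding region, an arrangement commonly used to improve transgene expression. The insert is listed as mCherry2, a synthetic 840 bp fragment introduced by Gibson assembly. The annotated mCherry2 reading frame covers only about 700 bp. The extra sequence plausibly encodes the two Lyn membrane-targeting motifs indicated by the name, which would anchor the fluorophore at the plasma membrane, but they are not annotated separately. An SV40 polyadenylation region lies downstream of the reading frame, although it is annotated on the opposite strand.

The annotation identifies no transposon arms or other integration elements, so the record does not state how the plasmid is delivered. The construct serves as a cardiac membrane marker for imaging the developing zebrafish heart.
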