Addgene plasmid #209281: pBJ077_zACNE20_E1b_2xLyn_mCherry
Purpose: Expresses membrane-labelled mCherry in the zebrafish heart
Depositing lab: Adam Cohen. Depositing organization: Harvard University. Publication: A bioelectrical phase transition patterns the first vertebrate heartbeats. Jia BZ, Qi Y, Wong-Campos JD, Megason SG, Cohen AE. Nature. 2023 Oct;622(7981):149-155. doi: 10.1038/s41586-023-06561-z. Epub 2023 Sep 27. PubMed 37758945.
Backbone
  Vector backbone: zACNE20_E1b
  Backbone size w/o insert (bp): 7671
  Total vector size (bp): 8511
  Vector type: Zebrafish Expression
Growth in bacteria
  Bacterial resistance: Ampicillin, 100 μg/mL
  Growth temperature: 37°C
  Growth strain: DH5alpha
  Copy number: High Copy
Gene/Insert
  Gene/Insert name: mCherry2
  Species: Synthetic
  Insert size (bp): 840
  Promoter: zACNE20_E1b
  Cloning method: Gibson Cloning
  Sequencing primers: 5′ gctaaccatgttcatgcctt
Terms and licenses: Academic/Nonprofit Terms; Industry Terms: Not Available to Industry
How to cite: pBJ077_zACNE20_E1b_2xLyn_mCherry was a gift from Adam Cohen (Addgene plasmid # 209281 ; http://n2t.net/addgene:209281 ; RRID:Addgene_209281)
